>Addgene plasmid #144250 | TFORF2855 | addgene full sequence | sequence record 404133 | Addgene NGS Result
TTAATGTAGTCTTATGCAATACTCTTGTAGTCTTGCAACATGGTAACGATGAGTTAGCAACATGCCTTAC
AAGGAGAGAAAAAGCACCGTGCATGCCGATTGGTGGAAGTAAGGTGGTACGATCGTGCCTTATTAGGAAG
GCAACAGACGGGTCTGACATGGATTGGACGAACCACTGAATTGCCGCATTGCAGAGATATTGTATTTAAG
TGCCTAGCTCGATACATAAACGGGTCTCTCTGGTTAGACCAGATCTGAGCCTGGGAGCTCTCTGGCTAAC
TAGGGAACCCACTGCTTAAGCCTCAATAAAGCTTGCCTTGAGTGCTTCAAGTAGTGTGTGCCCGTCTGTT
GTGTGACTCTGGTAACTAGAGATCCCTCAGACCCTTTTAGTCAGTGTGGAAAATCTCTAGCAGTGGCGCC
CGAACAGGGACTTGAAAGCGAAAGGGAAACCAGAGGAGCTCTCTCGACGCAGGACTCGGCTTGCTGAAGC
GCGCACGGCAAGAGGCGAGGGGCGGCGACTGGTGAGTACGCCAAAAATTTTGACTAGCGGAGGCTAGAAG
GAGAGAGATGGGTGCGAGAGCGTCAGTATTAAGCGGGGGAGAATTAGATCGCGATGGGAAAAAATTCGGT
TAAGGCCAGGGGGAAAGAAAAAATATAAATTAAAACATATAGTATGGGCAAGCAGGGAGCTAGAACGATT
CGCAGTTAATCCTGGCCTGTTAGAAACATCAGAAGGCTGTAGACAAATACTGGGACAGCTACAACCATCC
CTTCAGACAGGATCAGAAGAACTTAGATCATTATATAATACAGTAGCAACCCTCTATTGTGTGCATCAAA
GGATAGAGATAAAAGACACCAAGGAAGCTTTAGACAAGATAGAGGAAGAGCAAAACAAAAGTAAGACCAC
CGCACAGCAAGCGGCCGCTGATCTTCAGACCTGGAGGAGGAGATATGAGGGACAATTGGAGAAGTGAATT
ATATAAATATAAAGTAGTAAAAATTGAACCATTAGGAGTAGCACCCACCAAGGCAAAGAGAAGAGTGGTG
CAGAGAGAAAAAAGAGCAGTGGGAATAGGAGCTTTGTTCCTTGGGTTCTTGGGAGCAGCAGGAAGCACTA
TGGGCGCAGCGTCAATGACGCTGACGGTACAGGCCAGACAATTATTGTCTGGTATAGTGCAGCAGCAGAA
CAATTTGCTGAGGGCTATTGAGGCGCAACAGCATCTGTTGCAACTCACAGTCTGGGGCATCAAGCAGCTC
CAGGCAAGAATCCTGGCTGTGGAAAGATACCTAAAGGATCAACAGCTCCTGGGGATTTGGGGTTGCTCTG
GAAAACTCATTTGCACCACTGCTGTGCCTTGGAATGCTAGTTGGAGTAATAAATCTCTGGAACAGATTTG
GAATCACACGACCTGGATGGAGTGGGACAGAGAAATTAACAATTACACAAGCTTAATACACTCCTTAATT
GAAGAATCGCAAAACCAGCAAGAAAAGAATGAACAAGAATTATTGGAATTAGATAAATGGGCAAGTTTGT
GGAATTGGTTTAACATAACAAATTGGCTGTGGTATATAAAATTATTCATAATGATAGTAGGAGGCTTGGT
AGGTTTAAGAATAGTTTTTGCTGTACTTTCTATAGTGAATAGAGTTAGGCAGGGATATTCACCATTATCG
TTTCAGACCCACCTCCCAACCCCGAGGGGACCCATGCATTGCATCTCAATTAGTCAGCAACCAGGTGTGG
AAAGTCCCCAGGCTCCCCAGCAGGCAGAAGTATGCAAAGCATGCGTCTCAATTAGTCAGCAACCATAGTC
CCGCCCCTAACTCCGCCCATCCCGCCCCTAACTCCGCCCAGTTCCGCCCATTCTCCGCCCCATGGCTGAC
TAATTTTTTTTATTTATGCAGAGGCCGAGGCCGCCTCGGCCTCTGAGCTATTCCAGAAGTAGTGAGGAGG
CTTTTTTGGAGGCCTAGGCTTTTGCAAAAAGCTTTCTAGAGGTACCACCGGAGCTTACCATGACCGAGTA
CAAGCCCACGGTGCGCCTCGCCACCCGCGACGACGTCCCCAGGGCCGTACGCACCCTCGCCGCCGCGTTC
GCCGACTACCCCGCCACGCGCCACACCGTCGATCCGGACCGCCACATCGAGCGGGTCACCGAGCTGCAAG
AACTCTTCCTCACGCGCGTCGGGCTCGACATCGGCAAGGTGTGGGTCGCGGACGACGGCGCCGCCGTGGC
GGTCTGGACCACGCCGGAGAGCGTCGAAGCGGGGGCGGTGTTCGCCGAGATCGGCCCGCGCATGGCCGAG
TTGAGCGGTTCCCGGCTGGCCGCGCAGCAACAGATGGAAGGCCTCCTGGCGCCGCACCGGCCCAAGGAGC
CCGCGTGGTTCCTGGCCACCGTCGGCGTCTCGCCCGACCACCAGGGCAAGGGTCTGGGCAGCGCCGTCGT
GCTCCCCGGAGTGGAGGCGGCCGAGCGCGCCGGGGTGCCCGCCTTCCTGGAGACCTCCGCGCCCCGCAAC
CTCCCCTTCTACGAGCGGCTCGGCTTCACCGTCACCGCCGACGTCGAGGTGCCCGAAGGACCGCGCACCT
GGTGCATGACCCGCAAGCCCGGTGCCAGTTAACGAATTCTAGATCTTGAGACAAATGGCAGTATTCATCC
ACAATTTTAAAAGAAAAGGGGGGATTGGGGGGTACAGTGCAGGGGAAAGAATAGTAGACATAATAGCAAC
AGACATACAAACTAAAGAATTACAAAAACAAATTACAAAAATTCAAAATTTTCGGGTTTATTACAGGGAC
AGCAGAGATCCACTTTGGCGCCGGCTCGAGGCCTGCAGGTGCAAAGATGGATAAAGTTTTAAACAGAGAG
GAATCTTTGCAGCTAATGGACCTTCTAGGTCTTGAAAGGAGTGGGAATTGGCTCCGGTGCCCGTCAGTGG
GCAGAGCGCACATCGCCCACAGTCCCCGAGAAGTTGGGGGGAGGGGTCGGCAATTGAACCGGTGCCTAGA
GAAGGTGGCGCGGGGTAAACTGGGAAAGTGATGTCGTGTACTGGCTCCGCCTTTTTCCCGAGGGTGGGGG
AGAACCGTATATAAGTGCAGTAGTCGCCGTGAACGTTCTTTTTCGCAACGGGTTTGCCGCCAGAACACAG
GTAAGTGCCGTGTGTGGTTCCCGCGGGCCTGGCCTCTTTACGGGTTATGGCCCTTGCGTGCCTTGAATTA
CTTCCACCTGGCTGCAGTACGTGATTCTTGATCCCGAGCTTCGGGTTGGAAGTGGGTGGGAGAGTTCGAG
GCCTTGCGCTTAAGGAGCCCCTTCGCCTCGTGCTTGAGTTGAGGCCTGGCCTGGGCGCTGGGGCCGCCGC
GTGCGAATCTGGTGGCACCTTCGCGCCTGTCTCGCTGCTTTCGATAAGTCTCTAGCCATTTAAAATTTTT
GATGACCTGCTGCGACGCTTTTTTTCTGGCAAGATAGTCTTGTAAATGCGGGCCAAGATCTGCACACTGG
TATTTCGGTTTTTGGGGCCGCGGGCGGCGACGGGGCCCGTGCGTCCCAGCGCACATGTTCGGCGAGGCGG
GGCCTGCGAGCGCGGCCACCGAGAATCGGACGGGGGTAGTCTCAAGCTGGCCGGCCTGCTCTGGTGCCTG
GCCTCGCGCCGCCGTGTATCGCCCCGCCCTGGGCGGCAAGGCTGGCCCGGTCGGCACCAGTTGCGTGAGC
GGAAAGATGGCCGCTTCCCGGCCCTGCTGCAGGGAGCTCAAAATGGAGGACGCGGCGCTCGGGAGAGCGG
GCGGGTGAGTCACCCACACAAAGGAAAAGGGCCTTTCCGTCCTCAGCCGTCGCTTCATGTGACTCCACGG
AGTACCGGGCGCCGTCCAGGCACCTCGATTAGTTCTCGAGCTTTTGGAGTACGTCGTCTTTAGGTTGGGG
GGAGGGGTTTTATGCGATGGAGTTTCCCCACACTGAGTGGGTGGAGACTGAAGTTAGGCCAGCTTGGCAC
TTGATGTAATTCTCCTTGGAATTTGCCCTTTTTGAGTTTGGATCTTGGTTCATTCTCAAGCCTCAGACAG
TGGTTCAAAGTTTTTTTCTTCCATTTCAGGTGTCGTGAGGCTAGCACCGCCACCATGCAGCTGGTGCTGA
AGATGGATTCGAGCCCAGACAATGACAGCTGGTTGGAGGATCAATGGGAGCGCTGGCTCACCCATGACAT
CAGCCTGGAGGAGTTTGAGGATGAAGACCTCTCGGAGATCACTGATGAGTGTGGCATCAGCTTACAGTGC
AAAGACACCCTGTCCTTACGGCCCCCGCGCGCCGGGCTGCTCTCTGCGGGCGGCGGCGGCGCGGGGAGCC
GGTTGCAGGCCGAGATGCTGCAGATGGACCTGATCGACGCGACGGGGGACACTCCCGGGGCCGAGGACGA
CGAGGAGGACGACGACGAGGAGCGCGCGGCCCGGCGGCCGGGAGCGGGGCCGCCCAAGGCCGAGTCCGGC
CAGGAGCCGGCGTCCCGCGGCCAGGGCCAGAGCCAAGGCCAGAGCCAGGGCCCGGGCAGCGGGGACACGT
ACCGGCCCAAGCGGCCCACCACGCTCAACCTCTTTCCGCAGGTGCCGCGGTCTCAGGACACACTGAATAA
TAATTCTCTGGGCAAAAAGCACAGTTGGCAGGATCGGGTGTCTCGATCATCCTCACCCCTGAAGACAGGG
GAGCAGACACCACCGCATGAACACATCTGCCTGAGCGATGAGCTGCCCCCCCAGAGCGGCCCCGCCCCCA
CCACAGATCGAGGCACCTCCACCGACAGCCCTTGCCGCCGCAGCACAGCCACCCAGATGGCACCTCCGGG
TGGTCCCCCTGCTGCCCCGCCTGGGGGTCGGGGCCACTCGCATCGAGACCGAATCCACTACCAGGCCGAT
GTGCGACTAGAGGCCACTGAGGAGATCTACCTGACCCCAGTGCAGAGGCCCCCAGACGCTGCAGAGCCCA
CCTCCGCCTTCCTGCCGCCCACTGAGAGCCGGATGTCAGTCAGCTCCGATCCAGACCCTGCCGCCTACCC
CTCCACGGCAGGGCGGCCGCACCCCTCCATCAGTGAAGAGGAAGAGGGCTTCGACTGCCTGTCGTCCCCA
GAGCGGGCTGAGCCCCCAGGCGGAGGGTGGCGGGGGAGCCTGGGGGAGCCGCCGCCACCTCCACGGGCCT
CTCTGAGCTCGGACACCAGCGCCCTGTCCTATGACTCTGTCAAGTACACGCTGGTGGTAGATGAGCATGC
ACAGCTGGAGCTGGTGAGCCTGCGGCCGTGCTTCGGAGACTACAGTGACGAGAGTGACTCTGCCACCGTC
TATGACAACTGTGCCTCCGTCTCCTCGCCCTATGAGTCGGCCATCGGAGAGGAATATGAGGAGGCCCCGC
GGCCCCAGCCCCCTGCCTGCCTCTCCGAGGACTCCACGCCTGATGAACCCGACGTCCATTTCTCCAAGAA
ATTCCTGAACGTCTTCATGAGTGGCCGCTCCCGCTCCTCCAGTGCTGAGTCCTTCGGGCTGTTCTCCTGC
ATCATCAACGGGGAGGAGCAGGAGCAGACCCACCGGGCCATATTCAGGTTTGTGCCTCGACACGAAGACG
AACTTGAGCTGGAAGTGGATGACCCTCTGCTAGTGGAGCTCCAGGCTGAAGACTACTGGTACGAGGCCTA
CAACATGCGCACTGGTGCCCGGGGTGTCTTTCCTGCCTATTACGCCATCGAGGTCACCAAGGAGCCCGAG
CACATGGCAGCCCTGGCCAAAAACAGTGACTGGGTGGACCAGTTCCGGGTGAAGTTCCTGGGCTCAGTCC
AGGTTCCCTATCACAAGGGCAATGACGTCCTCTGTGCTGCTATGCAAAAGATTGCCACCACCCGCCGGCT
CACCGTGCACTTTAACCCGCCCTCCAGCTGTGTCCTGGAGATCAGCGTGCGGGGTGTGAAGATAGGCGTC
AAGGCCGATGACTCCCAGGAGGCCAAGGGGAATAAATGTAGCCACTTTTTCCAGTTAAAAAACATCTCTT
TCTGCGGATATCATCCAAAGAACAACAAGTACTTTGGGTTCATCACCAAGCACCCCGCCGACCACCGGTT
TGCCTGCCACGTCTTTGTGTCTGAAGACTCCACCAAAGCCCTGGCAGAGTCCGTGGGGAGAGCATTCCAG
CAGTTCTACAAGCAGTTTGTGGAGTACACCTGCCCCACAGAAGATATCTACCTGGAGTAGTAATGAACTA
GTCCGTAACTTGAAAGTATTTCGATTTCTTGGCTTTATATATCTTGTGGAAAGGACGAAACCATATAACG
CCCGGTACTTATACGCGTTAAGTCGACAATCAACCTCTGGATTACAAAATTTGTGAAAGATTGACTGGTA
TTCTTAACTATGTTGCTCCTTTTACGCTATGTGGATACGCTGCTTTAATGCCTTTGTATCATGCTATTGC
TTCCCGTATGGCTTTCATTTTCTCCTCCTTGTATAAATCCTGGTTGCTGTCTCTTTATGAGGAGTTGTGG
CCCGTTGTCAGGCAACGTGGCGTGGTGTGCACTGTGTTTGCTGACGCAACCCCCACTGGTTGGGGCATTG
CCACCACCTGTCAGCTCCTTTCCGGGACTTTCGCTTTCCCCCTCCCTATTGCCACGGCGGAACTCATCGC
CGCCTGCCTTGCCCGCTGCTGGACAGGGGCTCGGCTGTTGGGCACTGACAATTCCGTGGTGTTGTCGGGG
AAATCATCGTCCTTTCCTTGGCTGCTCGCCTGTGTTGCCACCTGGATTCTGCGCGGGACGTCCTTCTGCT
ACGTCCCTTCGGCCCTCAATCCAGCGGACCTTCCTTCCCGCGGCCTGCTGCCGGCTCTGCGGCCTCTTCC
GCGTCTTCGCCTTCGCCCTCAGACGAGTCGGATCTCCCTTTGGGCCGCCTCCCCGCGTCGACTTTAAGAC
CAATGACTTACAAGGCAGCTGTAGATCTTAGCCACTTTTTAAAAGAAAAGGGGGGACTGGAAGGGCTAAT
TCACTCCCAACGAAGACAAGATCTGCTTTTTGCTTGTACTGGGTCTCTCTGGTTAGACCAGATCTGAGCC
TGGGAGCTCTCTGGCTAACTAGGGAACCCACTGCTTAAGCCTCAATAAAGCTTGCCTTGAGTGCTTCAAG
TAGTGTGTGCCCGTCTGTTGTGTGACTCTGGTAACTAGAGATCCCTCAGACCCTTTTAGTCAGTGTGGAA
AATCTCTAGCAGTACGTATAGTAGTTCATGTCATCTTATTATTCAGTATTTATAACTTGCAAAGAAATGA
ATATCAGAGAGTGAGAGGAACTTGTTTATTGCAGCTTATAATGGTTACAAATAAAGCAATAGCATCACAA
ATTTCACAAATAAAGCATTTTTTTCACTGCATTCTAGTTGTGGTTTGTCCAAACTCATCAATGTATCTTA
TCATGTCTGGCTCTAGCTATCCCGCCCCTAACTCCGCCCATCCCGCCCCTAACTCCGCCCAGTTCCGCCC
ATTCTCCGCCCCATGGCTGACTAATTTTTTTTATTTATGCAGAGGCCGAGGCCGCCTCGGCCTCTGAGCT
ATTCCAGAAGTAGTGAGGAGGCTTTTTTGGAGGCCTAGGGACGTACCCAATTCGCCCTATAGTGAGTCGT
ATTACGCGCGCTCACTGGCCGTCGTTTTACAACGTCGTGACTGGGAAAACCCTGGCGTTACCCAACTTAA
TCGCCTTGCAGCACATCCCCCTTTCGCCAGCTGGCGTAATAGCGAAGAGGCCCGCACCGATCGCCCTTCC
CAACAGTTGCGCAGCCTGAATGGCGAATGGG
[124 nt withheld, positions 7802-7925]
C
[91 nt withheld, positions 7927-8017]
A
[49 nt withheld, positions 8019-8067]
CCTTTGACGTTGGAGTCCACGTTCTTT
[37 nt withheld, positions 8095-8131]
ACCCTATCTCGGTCTATTCTTTTGATTTATAAGGGATTTTGCCGATTTCGGCCTATTGGTTAAAAAATGA
GCTGATTTAACAAAAATTTAACGCGAATTTTAACAAAATATTAACGCTTACAATTTAGGTGGCACTTTTC
GGGGAAATGTGCGCGGAACCCCTATTTGTTTATTTTTCTAAATACATTCAAATATGTATCCGCTCATGAG
ACAATAACCCTGATAAATGCTTCAATAATATTGAAAAAGGAAGAGTATGAGTATTCAACATTTCCGTGTC
GCCCTTATTCCCTTTTTTGCGGCATTTTGCCTTCCTGTTTTTGCTCACCCAGAAACGCTGGTGAAAGTAA
AAGATGCTGAAGATCAGTTGGGTGCACGAGTGGGTTACATCGAACTGGATCTCAACAGCGGTAAGATCCT
TGAGAGTTTTCGCCCCGAAGAACGTTTTCCAATGATGAGCACTTTTAAAGTTCTGCTATGTGGCGCGGTA
TTATCCCGTATTGACGCCGGGCAAGAGCAACTCGGTCGCCGCATACACTATTCTCAGAATGACTTGGTTG
AGTACTCACCAGTCACAGAAAAGCATCTTACGGATGGCATGACAGTAAGAGAATTATGCAGTGCTGCCAT
AACCATGAGTGATAACACTGCGGCCAACTTACTTCTGACAACGATCGGAGGACCGAAGGAGCTAACCGCT
TTTTTGCACAACATGGGGGATCATGTAACTCGCCTTGATCGTTGGGAACCGGAGCTGAATGAAGCCATAC
CAAACGACGAGCGTGACACCACGATGCCTGTAGCAATGGCAACAACGTTGCGCAAACTATTAACTGGCGA
ACTACTTACTCTAGCTTCCCGGCAACAATTAATAGACTGGATGGAGGCGGATAAAGTTGCAGGACCACTT
CTGCGCTCGGCCCTTCCGGCTGGCTGGTTTATTGCTGATAAATCTGGAGCCGGTGAGCGTGGGTCTCGCG
GTATCATTGCAGCACTGGGGCCAGATGGTAAGCCCTCCCGTATCGTAGTTATCTACACGACGGGGAGTCA
GGCAACTATGGATGAACGAAATAGACAGATCGCTGAGATAGGTGCCTCACTGATTAAGCATTGGTAACTG
TCAGACCAAGTTTACTCATATATACTTTAGATTGATTTAAAACTTCATTTTTAATTTAAAAGGATCTAGG
TGAAGATCCTTTTTGATAATCTCATGACCAAAATCCCTTAACGTGAGTTTTCGTTCCACTGAGCGTCAGA
CCCCGTAGAAAAGATCAAAGGATCTTCTTGAGATCCTTTTTTTCTGCGCGTAATCTGCTGCTTGCAAACA
AAAAAACCACCGCTACCAGCGGTGGTTTGTTTGCCGGATCAAGAGCTACCAACTCTTTTTCCGAAGGTAA
CTGGCTTCAGCAGAGCGCAGATACCAAATACTGTTCTTCTAGTGTAGCCGTAGTTAGGCCACCACTTCAA
GAACTCTGTAGCACCGCCTACATACCTCGCTCTGCTAATCCTGTTACCAGTGGCTGCTGCCAGTGGCGAT
AAGTCGTGTCTTACCGGGTTGGACTCAAGACGATAGTTACCGGATAAGGCGCAGCGGTCGGGCTGAACGG
GGGGTTCGTGCACACAGCCCAGCTTGGAGCGAACGACCTACACCGAACTGAGATACCTACAGCGTGAGCT
ATGAGAAAGCGCCACGCTTCCCGAAGGGAGAAAGGCGGACAGGTATCCGGTAAGCGGCAGGGTCGGAACA
GGAGAGCGCACGAGGGAGCTTCCAGGGGGAAACGCCTGGTATCTTTATAGTCCTGTCGGGTTTCGCCACC
TCTGACTTGAGCGTCGATTTTTGTGATGCTCGTCAGGGGGGCGGAGCCTATGGAAAAACGCCAGCAACGC
GGCCTTTTTACGGTTCCTGGCCTTTTGCTGGCCTTTTGCTCACATGTTCTTTCCTGCGTTATCCCCTGAT
TCTGTGGATAACCGTATTACCGCCTTTGAGTGAGCTGATACCGCTCGCCGCAGCCGAACGACCGAGCGCA
GCGAGTCAGTGAGCGAGGAAGCGGAAGAGCGCCCAATACGCAAACCGCCTCTCCCCGCGCGTTGGCCGAT
TCATTAATGCAGCTGGCACGACAGGTTTCCCGACTGGAAAGCGGGCAGTGAGCGCAACGCAATTAATGTG
AGTTAGCTCACTCATTAGGCACCCCAGGCTTTACACTTTATGCTTCCGGCTCGTATGTTGTGTGGAATTG
TGAGCGGATAACAATTTCACACAGGAAACAGCTATGACCATGATTACGCCAAGCGCGCAATTAACCCTCA
CTAAAGGGAACAAAAGCTGGAGCTGCAAGC
Features (pLannotate 1.2.2; 31 found; start..end, strand, type, name):
      5..231     +  promoter       RSV promoter: Rous sarcoma virus enhancer/promoter
    232..412     +  LTR            5' LTR (truncated): truncated 5' long terminal repeat (LTR) from HIV-1
    459..584     +  misc_feature   HIV-1 Ψ: packaging signal of human immunodeficiency virus type 1
    568..931     +  CDS            HIV-1 gag (fragment): gag protein from human immunodeficiency virus 1; gag
   1077..1310    +  misc_feature   RRE: The Rev response element (RRE) of HIV-1 allows for Rev-dependent mRNA export from the nucleus to the cytoplasm.
   1687..1713    +  CDS            Rev (fragment): human immunodeficiency virus 1 (HIV-1) Rev protein; rev; enhances nuclear export of unspliced and incompletely spliced viral mRNAs
   1720..1743    +  promoter       SV40 promoter (fragment): SV40 early promoter
   1744..1815    +  promoter       SV40 promoter (fragment): SV40 enhancer and early promoter
   1839..1974    +  rep_origin     SV40 ori: SV40 origin of replication
   2020..2616    +  CDS            PuroR (fragment): puromycin N-acetyltransferase; pac from Streptomyces; confers resistance to puromycin
   2665..2782    +  misc_feature   cPPT/CTS: central polypurine tract and central termination sequence of HIV-1
   2847..2913    +  CDS            small t antigen (fragment): SV40 (simian virus 40) small t antigen
   2920..4098    +  promoter       EF-1α promoter: strong constitutive promoter for human elongation factor EF-1α
   4187..6217    +  CDS            MAPK8IP1: JIP1_HUMAN - Also known as IB1, JIP1, PRKM8IP. Experimental evidence at protein level: Swiss-Prot protein existence level 1. The JNK-interacting protein (JIP) group of scaffold proteins selectively mediates JNK signaling by aggregating specific components of the MAPK cascade to form a functional JNK signaling module. Required for JNK activation in response to excitotoxic stress. Cytoplasmic MAPK8IP1 causes inhibition of JNK-regulated activity by retaining JNK in the cytoplasm and inhibiting JNK phosphorylation of c-Jun. May also participate in ApoER2-specific reelin signaling. Directly, or ind
   6233..6286    +  promoter       U6 promoter (fragment): RNA polymerase III promoter for human U6 snRNA
   6328..6916    +  misc_feature   WPRE: woodchuck hepatitis virus posttranscriptional regulatory element
   6967..6986    +  misc_feature   cPPT/CTS (fragment): central polypurine tract and central termination sequence of HIV-1
   6988..7221    +  LTR            3' LTR (ΔU3): self-inactivating 3' long terminal repeat (LTR) from HIV-1
   7299..7420    +  polyA_signal   SV40 poly(A) signal: SV40 polyadenylation signal
   7460..7595    +  rep_origin     SV40 ori: SV40 origin of replication
   7616..7634    -  promoter       T7 promoter: promoter for bacteriophage T7 RNA polymerase
   7642..7797    +  CDS            lacZα (fragment): LacZα fragment of β-galactosidase; lacZ fragment
   7802..8230    +  rep_origin     f1 ori (sequence partly withheld): f1 bacteriophage origin of replication; arrow indicates direction of (+) strand synthesis
   8283..8387    +  promoter       AmpR promoter: bla
   8388..9248    +  CDS            AmpR: β-lactamase; bla; confers resistance to ampicillin, carbenicillin, and related antibiotics
   9419..10007   +  rep_origin     ori: high-copy-number ColE1/pMB1/pBR322/pUC origin of replication
  10190..10282   +  CDS            lacI (fragment): lac repressor; lacI; The lac repressor binds to the lac operator to inhibit transcription in E. coli. This inhibition can be relieved by adding lactose or isopropyl-β-D-thiogalactopyranoside (IPTG).
  10295..10316   +  protein_bind   CAP binding site: CAP binding activates transcription in the presence of cAMP. E. coli catabolite activator protein
  10331..10361   +  promoter       lac promoter: promoter for the E. coli lac operon
  10369..10385   +  protein_bind   lac operator: The lac repressor binds to the lac operator to inhibit transcription in E. coli. This inhibition can be relieved by adding lactose or isopropyl-β-D-thiogalactopyranoside (IPTG). lac repressor encoded by lacI
  10430..10448   +  promoter       T3 promoter: promoter for bacteriophage T3 RNA polymerase
