[The description below was written by a language model from this plasmid's Addgene catalogue record and pLannotate feature annotations shown in this document.]
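Description:
TFORF2855 is a third-generation-style, self-inactivating lentiviral expression plasmid built on the pLX_TRC317 backbone and belonging to a barcoded collection of human transcription factor ORFs intended for pooled overexpression screens. It is propagated in E. coli through a high-copy ColE1/pUC-type origin with ampicillin resistance (AmpR under its own bla promoter). The backbone also carries an f1 origin and remnants of a lac/lacZα cloning region flanked by T7 and T3 promoters. The depositor warns that the plasmid can recombine, which is typical of LTR-containing vectors.

The viral genome is transcribed from an RSV promoter fused to a truncated HIV-1 5' LTR. It contains the Ψ packaging signal with a gag fragment, the RRE for Rev-dependent nuclear export, a cPPT/CTS, a WPRE to boost transcript expression, and a ΔU3 3' LTR followed by an SV40 poly(A) signal. Two expression units sit inside it. An SV40 early promoter drives puromycin N-acetyltransferase for selection of transduced mammalian cells, and a human EF-1α promoter drives the MAPK8IP1 ORF (also called JIP1 or IB1), which encodes a JNK-interacting scaffold protein. The catalogue gives the insert as 2207 bp, whereas the annotated coding match spans about 2.0 kb. The remainder presumably includes flanking sequence and the unique 24-bp barcode, which is not annotated in the feature table. A short fragment annotated as U6 promoter lies just downstream of the ORF, but its role is not stated.

After packaging and transduction, the construct gives stable constitutive MAPK8IP1 overexpression, and the barcode allows the ORF to be identified in pooled screens such as directed differentiation studies.
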