Addgene plasmid #144250: TFORF2855
Purpose: Lentiviral vector for overexpressing transcription factor ORFs with unique 24-bp barcodes. Barcodes facilitate identification of transcription factors in pooled screens.
Depositing lab: Feng Zhang. Depositing organization: Broad Institute. Publication: A transcription factor atlas of directed differentiation. Joung J, Ma S, Tay T, Geiger-Schuller KR, Kirchgatterer PC, Verdine VK, Guo B, Arias-Garcia MA, Allen WE, Singh A, Kuksenko O, Abudayyeh OO, Gootenberg JS, Fu Z, Macrae RK, Buenrostro JD, Regev A, Zhang F. Cell. 2023 Jan 5;186(1):209-229.e26. doi: 10.1016/j.cell.2022.11.026. PubMed 36608654.
Backbone
  Vector backbone: pLX_TRC317
  Backbone manufacturer: Broad Institute Genetic Perturbation Platform
  Backbone size w/o insert (bp): 8264
  Vector type: Mammalian Expression, Lentiviral
  Selectable markers: Puromycin
Growth in bacteria
  Bacterial resistance: Ampicillin, 100 μg/mL
  Growth temperature: 37°C
  Growth strain: NEB Stable
  Copy number: High Copy
Gene/Insert
  Gene/Insert name: MAPK8IP1
  Species: H. sapiens (human)
  Insert size (bp): 2207
  Entrez Gene: MAPK8IP1 (a.k.a. IB1, JIP-1, JIP1, PRKM8IP)
  Promoter: EF1a
  Cloning method: Unknown
  Sequencing primers: 5′ GGGTGGAGACTGAAGTTAGGCCAG; 3′ CACATAGCGTAAAAGGAGCAACATAG
Terms and licenses: Academic/Nonprofit Terms; Industry Terms: Not Available to Industry
Depositor comments: XM_005253226,ENST00000395629 . The transcription factor ORF portion of this plasmid was synthesized by Genewiz. Please test multiple small colonies in case of plasmid recombination. To make this collection available in a timely manner, a portion of this collection was not fully sequenced by Addgene. If an Addgene verified full plasmid sequence is not available, please contact us prior to placing an order to request the full sequence.
How to cite: TFORF2855 was a gift from Feng Zhang (Addgene plasmid # 144250 ; http://n2t.net/addgene:144250 ; RRID:Addgene_144250)
