>Addgene plasmid #144250 | TFORF2855 | depositor partial sequence | sequence record 284865 | Insert
ACCGCCACCATGCAGCTGGTGCTGAAGATGGATTCGAGCCCAGACAATGACAGCTGGTTGGAGGATCAAT
GGGAGCGCTGGCTCACCCATGACATCAGCCTGGAGGAGTTTGAGGATGAAGACCTCTCGGAGATCACTGA
TGAGTGTGGCATCAGCTTACAGTGCAAAGACACCCTGTCCTTACGGCCCCCGCGCGCCGGGCTGCTCTCT
GCGGGCGGCGGCGGCGCGGGGAGCCGGTTGCAGGCCGAGATGCTGCAGATGGACCTGATCGACGCGACGG
GGGACACTCCCGGGGCCGAGGACGACGAGGAGGACGACGACGAGGAGCGCGCGGCCCGGCGGCCGGGAGC
GGGGCCGCCCAAGGCCGAGTCCGGCCAGGAGCCGGCGTCCCGCGGCCAGGGCCAGAGCCAAGGCCAGAGC
CAGGGCCCGGGCAGCGGGGACACGTACCGGCCCAAGCGGCCCACCACGCTCAACCTCTTTCCGCAGGTGC
CGCGGTCTCAGGACACACTGAATAATAATTCTCTGGGCAAAAAGCACAGTTGGCAGGATCGGGTGTCTCG
ATCATCCTCACCCCTGAAGACAGGGGAGCAGACACCACCGCATGAACACATCTGCCTGAGCGATGAGCTG
CCCCCCCAGAGCGGCCCCGCCCCCACCACAGATCGAGGCACCTCCACCGACAGCCCTTGCCGCCGCAGCA
CAGCCACCCAGATGGCACCTCCGGGTGGTCCCCCTGCTGCCCCGCCTGGGGGTCGGGGCCACTCGCATCG
AGACCGAATCCACTACCAGGCCGATGTGCGACTAGAGGCCACTGAGGAGATCTACCTGACCCCAGTGCAG
AGGCCCCCAGACGCTGCAGAGCCCACCTCCGCCTTCCTGCCGCCCACTGAGAGCCGGATGTCAGTCAGCT
CCGATCCAGACCCTGCCGCCTACCCCTCCACGGCAGGGCGGCCGCACCCCTCCATCAGTGAAGAGGAAGA
GGGCTTCGACTGCCTGTCGTCCCCAGAGCGGGCTGAGCCCCCAGGCGGAGGGTGGCGGGGGAGCCTGGGG
GAGCCGCCGCCACCTCCACGGGCCTCTCTGAGCTCGGACACCAGCGCCCTGTCCTATGACTCTGTCAAGT
ACACGCTGGTGGTAGATGAGCATGCACAGCTGGAGCTGGTGAGCCTGCGGCCGTGCTTCGGAGACTACAG
TGACGAGAGTGACTCTGCCACCGTCTATGACAACTGTGCCTCCGTCTCCTCGCCCTATGAGTCGGCCATC
GGAGAGGAATATGAGGAGGCCCCGCGGCCCCAGCCCCCTGCCTGCCTCTCCGAGGACTCCACGCCTGATG
AACCCGACGTCCATTTCTCCAAGAAATTCCTGAACGTCTTCATGAGTGGCCGCTCCCGCTCCTCCAGTGC
TGAGTCCTTCGGGCTGTTCTCCTGCATCATCAACGGGGAGGAGCAGGAGCAGACCCACCGGGCCATATTC
AGGTTTGTGCCTCGACACGAAGACGAACTTGAGCTGGAAGTGGATGACCCTCTGCTAGTGGAGCTCCAGG
CTGAAGACTACTGGTACGAGGCCTACAACATGCGCACTGGTGCCCGGGGTGTCTTTCCTGCCTATTACGC
CATCGAGGTCACCAAGGAGCCCGAGCACATGGCAGCCCTGGCCAAAAACAGTGACTGGGTGGACCAGTTC
CGGGTGAAGTTCCTGGGCTCAGTCCAGGTTCCCTATCACAAGGGCAATGACGTCCTCTGTGCTGCTATGC
AAAAGATTGCCACCACCCGCCGGCTCACCGTGCACTTTAACCCGCCCTCCAGCTGTGTCCTGGAGATCAG
CGTGCGGGGTGTGAAGATAGGCGTCAAGGCCGATGACTCCCAGGAGGCCAAGGGGAATAAATGTAGCCAC
TTTTTCCAGTTAAAAAACATCTCTTTCTGCGGATATCATCCAAAGAACAACAAGTACTTTGGGTTCATCA
CCAAGCACCCCGCCGACCACCGGTTTGCCTGCCACGTCTTTGTGTCTGAAGACTCCACCAAAGCCCTGGC
AGAGTCCGTGGGGAGAGCATTCCAGCAGTTCTACAAGCAGTTTGTGGAGTACACCTGCCCCACAGAAGAT
ATCTACCTGGAGTAGTAATGAACTAGTCCGTAACTTGAAAGTATTTCGATTTCTTGGCTTTATATATCTT
GTGGAAAGGACGAAACCATATAACGCCCGGTACTTAT
