>Addgene plasmid #144250 | TFORF2855 | depositor partial sequence | sequence record 284866 | Barcode
AACCATATAACGCCCGGTACTTAT
